Addgene plasmid #158922: JGI_018105
Purpose: Hydrocarbon Structures for Fuels and Chemicals
Depositing lab: Joint Genome Institute.
Backbone
  Vector backbone: pET28b
  Vector type: Synthetic Biology
Growth in bacteria
  Bacterial resistance: Kanamycin, 50 μg/mL
  Growth temperature: 37°C
  Growth strain: Top10
  Copy number: High Copy
Gene/Insert
  Gene/Insert name: WP_013865923_1 (alt name: Batch220B_p056)
  Species: Synthetic
  Cloning method: Gibson Cloning
Terms and licenses: Academic/Nonprofit Terms; Industry Terms: Not Available to Industry
Depositor comments: pET28b_NdeIXhoI vector with WP_013865923_1 insert, JGI ICE Registry: https://registry.jgi.doe.gov/entry/18105
How to cite: JGI_018105 was a gift from Joint Genome Institute (Addgene plasmid # 158922 ; http://n2t.net/addgene:158922 ; RRID:Addgene_158922)
