[The description below was written by a language model from this plasmid's Addgene catalogue record and pLannotate feature annotations shown in this document.]
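Description:
JGI_018105 is a bacterial expression plasmid built on the pET28b backbone, carrying a synthetic gene designated WP_013865923_1 that was inserted by Gibson assembly into the NdeI/XhoI-opened vector. The full construct is about 6.3 kb. It is maintained in E. coli through a ColE1/pMB1-type origin accompanied by the pBR322 bom region and the rop gene, and it is selected with kanamycin via an aminoglycoside phosphotransferase (KanR) cassette. The catalogue lists it as high copy, although rop normally moderates copy number. An f1 origin is also present, allowing single-stranded DNA production with helper phage. Several small annotations (RSF ori, TcR, AmpR promoter, capTEV, SET1 fragments) are short partial matches that appear to reflect residual pBR322-derived or pET backbone sequence rather than functional parts.

The expression cassette follows the standard pET design: a T7 promoter with an adjacent lac operator, the phage T7 gene 10 ribosome binding site, and a T7 terminator, with a plasmid-borne lacI gene supplying repressor. Transcription therefore requires a host providing T7 RNA polymerase and is induced with IPTG. Upstream of the insert the annotation shows a His-tag fragment followed by a thrombin cleavage site, and a second His-tag match lies just downstream. The roughly 1 kb interval between these elements is unannotated and corresponds to the insert, so the protein likely carries a cleavable N-terminal His tag, while whether the C-terminal tag is translated depends on an insert stop codon that the record does not describe. The function and source organism of the encoded protein are not stated. The stated purpose is only a project on hydrocarbon structures for fuels and chemicals, suggesting use in recombinant expression and purification of a candidate enzyme.
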