Features (pLannotate 1.2.2; 21 found; start..end, strand, type, name):
      1..122     +  rep_origin     RSF ori (fragment): Plasmids containing the RSF 1030 origin of replication can be propagated in E. coli cells that contain additional plasmids with compatible origins.
    127..266     -  misc_feature   bom: basis of mobility region from pBR322
    368..559     -  CDS            rop: Rop protein, which maintains plasmids at low copy number; rop
    576..956     +  CDS            YPB1_ECOLX: Protein predicted: Swiss-Prot protein existence level 4. From Escherichia coli.
   1028..1319    -  CDS            TcR (fragment): tetracycline efflux protein; tet; confers resistance to tetracycline
   1334..1355    -  protein_bind   CAP binding site: CAP binding activates transcription in the presence of cAMP. E. coli catabolite activator protein
   1368..2450    -  CDS            lacI: lac repressor; lacI; The lac repressor binds to the lac operator to inhibit transcription in E. coli. This inhibition can be relieved by adding lactose or isopropyl-β-D-thiogalactopyranoside (IPTG).
   2451..2528    -  promoter       lacI promoter: lacI
   2536..2815    -  CDS            TcR (fragment): tetracycline efflux protein; tet; confers resistance to tetracycline
   2837..2855    +  promoter       T7 promoter: promoter for bacteriophage T7 RNA polymerase
   2856..2880    +  protein_bind   lac operator: The lac repressor binds to the lac operator to inhibit transcription in E. coli. This inhibition can be relieved by adding lactose or isopropyl-β-D-thiogalactopyranoside (IPTG). lac repressor encoded by lacI
   2895..2917    +  RBS            RBS: efficient ribosome binding site from bacteriophage T7 gene 10 (Olins and Rangwala, 1989)
   2936..2952    +  CDS            capTEV™ (fragment): composite tag for in vivo biotinylation, TEV protease cleavage, and 6xHis tagging
   2963..2980    +  CDS            thrombin site: thrombin recognition and cleavage site
   4016..4033    +  CDS            9xHis (fragment): 9xHis affinity tag
   4043..4092    +  CDS            SET1 (fragment): solubility-enhancement tag derived from T7 phage gene 10B
   4100..4147    +  terminator     T7 terminator: transcription terminator for bacteriophage T7 RNA polymerase
   4184..4612    +  rep_origin     f1 ori (sequence partly withheld): f1 bacteriophage origin of replication; arrow indicates direction of (+) strand synthesis
   4665..4722    +  promoter       AmpR promoter (fragment): bla
   4731..5546    -  CDS            KanR: aminoglycoside phosphotransferase; aph(3')-Ia; confers resistance to kanamycin in bacteria or G418 (Geneticin®) in eukaryotes
   5668..6256    +  rep_origin     ori: high-copy-number ColE1/pMB1/pBR322/pUC origin of replication
>Addgene plasmid #158922 | JGI_018105 | addgene full sequence | sequence record 316879 | Addgene NGS Result
GTTCTTTCCTGCGTTATCCCCTGATTCTGTGGATAACCGTATTACCGCCTTTGAGTGAGCTGATACCGCT
CGCCGCAGCCGAACGACCGAGCGCAGCGAGTCAGTGAGCGAGGAAGCGGAAGAGCGCCTGATGCGGTATT
TTCTCCTTACGCATCTGTGCGGTATTTCACACCGCAATGGTGCACTCTCAGTACAATCTGCTCTGATGCC
GCATAGTTAAGCCAGTATACACTCCGCTATCGCTACGTGACTGGGTCATGGCTGCGCCCCGACACCCGCC
AACACCCGCTGACGCGCCCTGACGGGCTTGTCTGCTCCCGGCATCCGCTTACAGACAAGCTGTGACCGTC
TCCGGGAGCTGCATGTGTCAGAGGTTTTCACCGTCATCACCGAAACGCGCGAGGCAGCTGCGGTAAAGCT
CATCAGCGTGGTCGTGAAGCGATTCACAGATGTCTGCCTGTTCATCCGCGTCCAGCTCGTTGAGTTTCTC
CAGAAGCGTTAATGTCTGGCTTCTGATAAAGCGGGCCATGTTAAGGGCGGTTTTTTCCTGTTTGGTCACT
GATGCCTCCGTGTAAGGGGGATTTCTGTTCATGGGGGTAATGATACCGATGAAACGAGAGAGGATGCTCA
CGATACGGGTTACTGATGATGAACATGCCCGGTTACTGGAACGTTGTGAGGGTAAACAACTGGCGGTATG
GATGCGGCGGGACCAGAGAAAAATCACTCAGGGTCAATGCCAGCGCTTCGTTAATACAGATGTAGGTGTT
CCACAGGGTAGCCAGCAGCATCCTGCGATGCAGATCCGGAACATAATGGTGCAGGGCGCTGACTTCCGCG
TTTCCAGACTTTACGAAACACGGAAACCGAAGACCATTCATGTTGTTGCTCAGGTCGCAGACGTTTTGCA
GCAGCAGTCGCTTCACGTTCGCTCGCGTATCGGTGATTCATTCTGCTAACCAGTAAGGCAACCCCGCCAG
CCTAGCCGGGTCCTCAACGACAGGAGCACGATCATGCGCACCCGTGGGGCCGCCATGCCGGCGATAATGG
CCTGCTTCTCGCCGAAACGTTTGGTGGCGGGACCAGTGACGAAGGCTTGAGCGAGGGCGTGCAAGATTCC
GAATACCGCAAGCGACAGGCCGATCATCGTCGCGCTCCAGCGAAAGCGGTCCTCGCCGAAAATGACCCAG
AGCGCTGCCGGCACCTGTCCTACGAGTTGCATGATAAAGAAGACAGTCATAAGTGCGGCGACGATAGTCA
TGCCCCGCGCCCACCGGAAGGAGCTGACTGGGTTGAAGGCTCTCAAGGGCATCGGTCGAGATCCCGGTGC
CTAATGAGTGAGCTAACTTACATTAATTGCGTTGCGCTCACTGCCCGCTTTCCAGTCGGGAAACCTGTCG
TGCCAGCTGCATTAATGAATCGGCCAACGCGCGGGGAGAGGCGGTTTGCGTATTGGGCGCCAGGGTGGTT
TTTCTTTTCACCAGTGAGACGGGCAACAGCTGATTGCCCTTCACCGCCTGGCCCTGAGAGAGTTGCAGCA
AGCGGTCCACGCTGGTTTGCCCCAGCAGGCGAAAATCCTGTTTGATGGTGGTTAACGGCGGGATATAACA
TGAGCTGTCTTCGGTATCGTCGTATCCCACTACCGAGATATCCGCACCAACGCGCAGCCCGGACTCGGTA
ATGGCGCGCATTGCGCCCAGCGCCATCTGATCGTTGGCAACCAGCATCGCAGTGGGAACGATGCCCTCAT
TCAGCATTTGCATGGTTTGTTGAAAACCGGACATGGCACTCCAGTCGCCTTCCCGTTCCGCTATCGGCTG
AATTTGATTGCGAGTGAGATATTTATGCCAGCCAGCCAGACGCAGACGCGCCGAGACAGAACTTAATGGG
CCCGCTAACAGCGCGATTTGCTGGTGACCCAATGCGACCAGATGCTCCACGCCCAGTCGCGTACCGTCTT
CATGGGAGAAAATAATACTGTTGATGGGTGTCTGGTCAGAGACATCAAGAAATAACGCCGGAACATTAGT
GCAGGCAGCTTCCACAGCAATGGCATCCTGGTCATCCAGCGGATAGTTAATGATCAGCCCACTGACGCGT
TGCGCGAGAAGATTGTGCACCGCCGCTTTACAGGCTTCGACGCCGCTTCGTTCTACCATCGACACCACCA
CGCTGGCACCCAGTTGATCGGCGCGAGATTTAATCGCCGCGACAATTTGCGACGGCGCGTGCAGGGCCAG
ACTGGAGGTGGCAACGCCAATCAGCAACGACTGTTTGCCCGCCAGTTGTTGTGCCACGCGGTTGGGAATG
TAATTCAGCTCCGCCATCGCCGCTTCCACTTTTTCCCGCGTTTTCGCAGAAACGTGGCTGGCCTGGTTCA
CCACGCGGGAAACGGTCTGATAAGAGACACCGGCATACTCTGCGACATCGTATAACGTTACTGGTTTCAC
ATTCACCACCCTGAATTGACTCTCTTCCGGGCGCTATCATGCCATACCGCGAAAGGTTTTGCGCCATTCG
ATGGTGTCCGGGATCTCGACGCTCTCCCTTATGCGACTCCTGCATTAGGAAGCAGCCCAGTAGTAGGTTG
AGGCCGTTGAGCACCGCCGCCGCAAGGAATGGTGCATGCAAGGAGATGGCGCCCAACAGTCCCCCGGCCA
CGGGGCCTGCCACCATACCCACGCCGAAACAAGCGCTCATGAGCCCGAAGTGGCGAGCCCGATCTTCCCC
ATCGGTGATGTCGGCGATATAGGCGCCAGCAACCGCACCTGTGGCGCCGGTGATGCCGGCCACGATGCGT
CCGGCGTAGAGGATCGAGATCTCGATCCCGCGAAATTAATACGACTCACTATAGGGGAATTGTGAGCGGA
TAACAATTCCCCTCTAGAAATAATTTTGTTTAACTTTAAGAAGGAGATATACCATGGGCAGCAGCCATCA
TCATCATCATCACAGCAGCGGCCTGGTGCCGCGCGGCAGCCATATGTCTGGCAATGCTACTTATAGGCTG
TCTAATACGACTATCCTGGCCGCCTGCGCAGTAGAAGCCCCCATCGTCGCCACCTCCGCAGCCTTCGATG
AGCGATTGGCTGAAACATACCGCCGCGTGGGCACCCGCCCTGGTCTGCTGGTAAGACTGGCAGGTGTTCA
GGAACGTCGTTGGTGGCCGGAAGACGTAACTTTTGCCGATGCAGCCGCAATGGCAGGCGCTAAAGCATTG
GCTGAGGCTGGGATTCGTCCGGAGCAGGTCGGCGTGGTGATTAATACTTCCGTCTGCAGGTCCCACCTCG
AACCTAGCGTTGCTGTGGCGGTTCATCATCAGCTGGGGCTCCCGACTAACTGCTTGAATTTCGACGTGGC
CAATGCGTGTTTAGGTTTTGTGAATGCGATTCAATTAGCTGGAACGTTGATAGATTCTGGGCAGTTGGAC
TACGCGCTGATCGTAGATGCTGAGGGGAGCAGACAAATTCATGAGCTGACCTTAGATCGCCTGTCGAGTC
CTACGGCGACGGCGGCAGAATTTAAGGAACAGTTCGCCAGCCTAACGATTGGTTCCGGTTCTGCCGCCTT
TGTGCTCGGGAGAGCAGATCGCCATCCAGAAGGTCATCGCGTCATTGGGGGGGCTAGCCGAACCGGTTCT
GAACACCACGATCTGTGTGTTGGTAGTCTCGATATGATGCGCACGGATTCTAAGAAACTGTTTGACCACG
GCATTGCACTTGCAGTCGCTACATGGGAAGATGCAAAAGATGAGTTCGATTGGGACGGTGCCGTTGATTG
GTTTATTGCCCATCAGACAAGTACAGTACACTTGCGCGCTATGGCGAAAGCCGTAGGCGTCAGCAGTGCA
CACTTTCCGACCACAGTTGAAAAATATGGCAATATGGGTCCAGCAGCCGTGCCGTTCACACTGGCTCATC
ATGCCGATCGCATGCGAGCAGGCGATCGCATTGTTCTGATCGGCATCGGGAGCGGACTGAACACGAGCTT
CGCAGAGATTGTTTGGTGACTCGAGCACCACCACCACCACCACTGAGATCCGGCTGCTAACAAAGCCCGA
AAGGAAGCTGAGTTGGCTGCTGCCACCGCTGAGCAATAACTAGCATAACCCCTTGGGGCCTCTAAACGGG
TCTTGAGGGGTTTTTTGCTGAAAGGAGGAACTATATCCGGATTGGCGAATGGG
[124 nt withheld, positions 4184-4307]
C
[91 nt withheld, positions 4309-4399]
A
[49 nt withheld, positions 4401-4449]
CCTTTGACGTTGGAGTCCACGTTCTTT
[37 nt withheld, positions 4477-4513]
ACCCTATCTCGGTCTATTCTTTTGATTTATAAGGGATTTTGCCGATTTCGGCCTATTGGTTAAAAAATGA
GCTGATTTAACAAAAATTTAACGCGAATTTTAACAAAATATTAACGCTTACAATTTAGGTGGCACTTTTC
GGGGAAATGTGCGCGGAACCCCTATTTGTTTATTTTTCTAAATACATTCAAATATGTATCCGCTCATGAA
TTAATTCTTAGAAAAACTCATCGAGCATCAAATGAAACTGCAATTTATTCATATCAGGATTATCAATACC
ATATTTTTGAAAAAGCCGTTTCTGTAATGAAGGAGAAAACTCACCGAGGCAGTTCCATAGGATGGCAAGA
TCCTGGTATCGGTCTGCGATTCCGACTCGTCCAACATCAATACAACCTATTAATTTCCCCTCGTCAAAAA
TAAGGTTATCAAGTGAGAAATCACCATGAGTGACGACTGAATCCGGTGAGAATGGCAAAAGTTTATGCAT
TTCTTTCCAGACTTGTTCAACAGGCCAGCCATTACGCTCGTCATCAAAATCACTCGCATCAACCAAACCG
TTATTCATTCGTGATTGCGCCTGAGCGAGACGAAATACGCGATCGCTGTTAAAAGGACAATTACAAACAG
GAATCGAATGCAACCGGCGCAGGAACACTGCCAGCGCATCAACAATATTTTCACCTGAATCAGGATATTC
TTCTAATACCTGGAATGCTGTTTTCCCGGGGATCGCAGTGGTGAGTAACCATGCATCATCAGGAGTACGG
ATAAAATGCTTGATGGTCGGAAGAGGCATAAATTCCGTCAGCCAGTTTAGTCTGACCATCTCATCTGTAA
CATCATTGGCAACGCTACCTTTGCCATGTTTCAGAAACAACTCTGGCGCATCGGGCTTCCCATACAATCG
ATAGATTGTCGCACCTGATTGCCCGACATTATCGCGAGCCCATTTATACCCATATAAATCAGCATCCATG
TTGGAATTTAATCGCGGCCTAGAGCAAGACGTTTCCCGTTGAATATGGCTCATAACACCCCTTGTATTAC
TGTTTATGTAAGCAGACAGTTTTATTGTTCATGACCAAAATCCCTTAACGTGAGTTTTCGTTCCACTGAG
CGTCAGACCCCGTAGAAAAGATCAAAGGATCTTCTTGAGATCCTTTTTTTCTGCGCGTAATCTGCTGCTT
GCAAACAAAAAAACCACCGCTACCAGCGGTGGTTTGTTTGCCGGATCAAGAGCTACCAACTCTTTTTCCG
AAGGTAACTGGCTTCAGCAGAGCGCAGATACCAAATACTGTCCTTCTAGTGTAGCCGTAGTTAGGCCACC
ACTTCAAGAACTCTGTAGCACCGCCTACATACCTCGCTCTGCTAATCCTGTTACCAGTGGCTGCTGCCAG
TGGCGATAAGTCGTGTCTTACCGGGTTGGACTCAAGACGATAGTTACCGGATAAGGCGCAGCGGTCGGGC
TGAACGGGGGGTTCGTGCACACAGCCCAGCTTGGAGCGAACGACCTACACCGAACTGAGATACCTACAGC
GTGAGCTATGAGAAAGCGCCACGCTTCCCGAAGGGAGAAAGGCGGACAGGTATCCGGTAAGCGGCAGGGT
CGGAACAGGAGAGCGCACGAGGGAGCTTCCAGGGGGAAACGCCTGGTATCTTTATAGTCCTGTCGGGTTT
CGCCACCTCTGACTTGAGCGTCGATTTTTGTGATGCTCGTCAGGGGGGCGGAGCCTATGGAAAAACGCCA
GCAACGCGGCCTTTTTACGGTTCCTGGCCTTTTGCTGGCCTTTTGCTCACAT
