>Addgene plasmid #158922 | JGI_018105 | depositor partial sequence | sequence record 306632 | gene insert with vector overlaps
CACAGCAGCGGCCTGGTGCCGCGCGGCAGCCATATGTCTGGCAATGCTACTTATAGGCTGTCTAATACGA
CTATCCTGGCCGCCTGCGCAGTAGAAGCCCCCATCGTCGCCACCTCCGCAGCCTTCGATGAGCGATTGGC
TGAAACATACCGCCGCGTGGGCACCCGCCCTGGTCTGCTGGTAAGACTGGCAGGTGTTCAGGAACGTCGT
TGGTGGCCGGAAGACGTAACTTTTGCCGATGCAGCCGCAATGGCAGGCGCTAAAGCATTGGCTGAGGCTG
GGATTCGTCCGGAGCAGGTCGGCGTGGTGATTAATACTTCCGTCTGCAGGTCCCACCTCGAACCTAGCGT
TGCTGTGGCGGTTCATCATCAGCTGGGGCTCCCGACTAACTGCTTGAATTTCGACGTGGCCAATGCGTGT
TTAGGTTTTGTGAATGCGATTCAATTAGCTGGAACGTTGATAGATTCTGGGCAGTTGGACTACGCGCTGA
TCGTAGATGCTGAGGGGAGCAGACAAATTCATGAGCTGACCTTAGATCGCCTGTCGAGTCCTACGGCGAC
GGCGGCAGAATTTAAGGAACAGTTCGCCAGCCTAACGATTGGTTCCGGTTCTGCCGCCTTTGTGCTCGGG
AGAGCAGATCGCCATCCAGAAGGTCATCGCGTCATTGGGGGGGCTAGCCGAACCGGTTCTGAACACCACG
ATCTGTGTGTTGGTAGTCTCGATATGATGCGCACGGATTCTAAGAAACTGTTTGACCACGGCATTGCACT
TGCAGTCGCTACATGGGAAGATGCAAAAGATGAGTTCGATTGGGACGGTGCCGTTGATTGGTTTATTGCC
CATCAGACAAGTACAGTACACTTGCGCGCTATGGCGAAAGCCGTAGGCGTCAGCAGTGCACACTTTCCGA
CCACAGTTGAAAAATATGGCAATATGGGTCCAGCAGCCGTGCCGTTCACACTGGCTCATCATGCCGATCG
CATGCGAGCAGGCGATCGCATTGTTCTGATCGGCATCGGGAGCGGACTGAACACGAGCTTCGCAGAGATT
GTTTGGTGACTCGAGCACCACCACCACCACCACTGAGATCCG
